>Addgene plasmid #137778 | BtGRK2-sYFP2 | addgene full sequence | sequence record 273201 | Addgene NGS Result
CGTTACATAACTTACGGTAAATGGCCCGCCTGGCTGACCGCCCAACGACCCCCGCCCATTGACGTCAATA
ATGACGTATGTTCCCATAGTAACGCCAATAGGGACTTTCCATTGACGTCAATGGGTGGAGTATTTACGGT
AAACTGCCCACTTGGCAGTACATCAAGTGTATCATATGCCAAGTACGCCCCCTATTGACGTCAATGACGG
TAAATGGCCCGCCTGGCATTATGCCCAGTACATGACCTTATGGGACTTTCCTACTTGGCAGTACATCTAC
GTATTAGTCATCGCTATTACCATGGTGATGCGGTTTTGGCAGTACATCAATGGGCGTGGATAGCGGTTTG
ACTCACGGGGATTTCCAAGTCTCCACCCCATTGACGTCAATGGGAGTTTGTTTTGGCACCAAAATCAACG
GGACTTTCCAAAATGTCGTAACAACTCCGCCCCATTGACGCAAATGGGCGGTAGGCGTGTACGGTGGGAG
GTCTATATAAGCAGAGCTGGTTTAGTGAACCGTCAGATCCGCTAGCGCTACCGGACTCAGATCTCGAGCT
CAAGCTTGCCAAGATGGCCGACCTGGAGGCGGTGCTGGCCGACGTGAGCTACCTGATGGCCATGGAGAAG
AGCAAGGCCACGCCGGCGGCGCGCGCCAGCAAGAAGATCCTGCTGCCCGAGCCCAGCATCCGCAGCGTCA
TGCAGAAGTACCTGGAGGACCGGGGCGAGGTGACTTTTGAGAAGATCTTCTCCCAGAAGCTGGGGTACCT
GCTTTTCCGAGACTTCTGCCTGAAGCACCTGGAGGAGGCCAAGCCCTTGGTAGAGTTCTACGAGGAGATC
AAGAAATACGAGAAGCTGGAGACAGAGGAGGAGCGCCTGGTCTGCAGCCGAGAGATCTTCGACACGTACA
TCATGAAGGAGCTGCTGGCCTGCTCACATCCTTTCTCGAAGAGCGCCATTGAGCACGTCCAGGGCCATCT
GGTGAAGAAGCAGGTGCCTCCGGATCTCTTCCAGCCATATATTGAAGAAATTTGCCAGAACCTCCGAGGA
GACGTGTTCCAGAAATTCATCGAGAGCGATAAATTCACACGATTTTGCCAGTGGAAGAATGTAGAGCTCA
ACATCCACCTGACCATGAACGACTTCAGTGTGCACCGCATCATCGGGCGAGGCGGCTTCGGTGAGGTCTA
CGGCTGCCGGAAGGCCGACACGGGCAAGATGTACGCCATGAAGTGTCTGGACAAGAAGCGCATCAAGATG
AAGCAAGGGGAGACTCTGGCCCTGAATGAGCGCATCATGCTGTCGCTCGTCAGCACCGGGGACTGCCCGT
TCATCGTCTGCATGTCATACGCCTTCCACACACCGGACAAGCTCAGCTTCATCCTGGATCTCATGAACGG
CGGGGACCTGCACTACCACCTGTCCCAGCACGGGGTCTTCTCCGAGGCCGACATGCGTTTCTACGCCGCC
GAGATCATCCTGGGCCTGGAGCACATGCACAACCGCTTCGTGGTCTACCGGGACCTGAAGCCGGCCAACA
TCCTGCTGGACGAGCACGGCCACGTGCGCATCTCAGACCTGGGCCTGGCCTGTGACTTCTCCAAGAAGAA
GCCTCACGCCAGTGTGGGCACCCACGGGTACATGGCTCCCGAGGTTCTACAGAAGGGTGTGGCCTACGAC
AGCAGCGCCGACTGGTTCTCCCTGGGCTGCATGCTCTTCAAGCTGCTGCGAGGGCATAGCCCTTTCCGGC
AGCACAAGACCAAAGACAAGCATGAGATCGACAGAATGACATTGACAATGGCTGTGGAGCTGCCTGACTC
CTTCTCCCCTGAGCTCCGCTCCTTGCTGGAGGGGCTGCTGCAGAGGGATGTCAATCGGAGGCTAGGCTGC
CTGGGCCGAGGGGCCCAGGAGGTGAAGGAGAGCCCCTTCTTCCGTTCCCTGGACTGGCAGATGGTCTTTT
TACAAAAGTACCCTCCCCCGTTGATCCCCCCACGAGGGGAGGTGAATGCAGCCGACGCCTTTGACATTGG
CTCCTTCGATGAGGAGGACACAAAAGGAATCAAGCTACTGGACAGTGACCAGGAGCTCTACCGCAACTTC
CCCCTGACCATCTCGGAGCGGTGGCAGCAGGAGGTAGCAGAGACTGTCTTTGACACCATCAATGCTGAGA
CGGACCGGCTGGAGGCCCGCAAGAAAACCAAAAACAAGCAGTTGGGCCACGAGGAAGACTACGCCCTGGG
CAAGGACTGCATCATGCATGGCTACATGTCCAAGATGGGCAACCCCTTCCTGACCCAGTGGCAGCGGCGG
TACTTCTACCTGTTCCCTAACCGGCTCGAGTGGCGGGGCGAGGGCGAGGCCCCGCAGAGCCTGCTGACCA
TGGAGGAGATCCAGTCGGTGGAGGAGACGCAGATCAAGGAGCGAAAGTGCCTCCTCCTCAAGATCCGAGG
TGGCAAGCAGTTTGTCCTGCAGTGCGATAGTGACCCAGAGCTGGTGCAGTGGAAGAAGGAGCTTCGAGAC
GCCTACCGCGAGGCCCAGCAGCTAGTGCAGCGGGTGCCCAAGATGAAGAACAAGCCGCGCTCGCCCGTCG
TGGAGCTGAGCAAGGTGCCACTGATCCAGCGTGGCAGTGCCAACGGCCTCTGGTCGACGGTACCGCGGGC
CCGGGATCCACCGGTCGCCACCATGGTGAGCAAGGGCGAGGAGCTGTTCACCGGGGTGGTGCCCATCCTG
GTCGAGCTGGACGGCGACGTAAACGGCCACAAGTTCAGCGTGTCCGGCGAGGGCGAGGGCGATGCCACCT
ACGGCAAGCTGACCCTGAAGCTGATCTGCACCACCGGCAAGCTGCCCGTGCCCTGGCCCACCCTCGTGAC
CACCCTGGGCTACGGCGTGCAGTGCTTCGCCCGCTACCCCGACCACATGAAGCAGCACGACTTCTTCAAG
TCCGCCATGCCCGAAGGCTACGTCCAGGAGCGCACCATCTTCTTCAAGGACGACGGCAACTACAAGACCC
GCGCCGAGGTGAAGTTCGAGGGCGACACCCTGGTGAACCGCATCGAGCTGAAGGGCATCGACTTCAAGGA
GGACGGCAACATCCTGGGGCACAAGCTGGAGTACAACTACAACAGCCACAACGTCTATATCACCGCCGAC
AAGCAGAAGAACGGCATCAAGGCCAACTTCAAGATCCGCCACAACATCGAGGACGGCGGCGTGCAGCTCG
CCGACCACTACCAGCAGAACACCCCCATCGGCGACGGCCCCGTGCTGCTGCCCGACAACCACTACCTGAG
CTACCAGTCCAAGCTGAGCAAAGACCCCAACGAGAAGCGCGATCACATGGTCCTGCTGGAGTTCGTGACC
GCCGCCGGGATCACTCTCGGCATGGACGAGCTGTACAAGTAAAGCGGCCGCGACTCTAGATCATAATCAG
CCATACCACATTTGTAGAGGTTTTACTTGCTTTAAAAAACCTCCCACACCTCCCCCTGAACCTGAAACAT
AAAATGAATGCAATTGTTGTTGTTAACTTGTTTATTGCAGCTTATAATGGTTACAAATAAAGCAATAGCA
TCACAAATTTCACAAATAAAGCATTTTTTTCACTGCATTCTAGTTGTGGTTTGTCCAAACTCATCAATGT
ATCTTAAGGCGTAAATTGTAAGCGTTAATATTTTGTTAAAATTCGCGTTAAATTTTTGTTAAATCAGCTC
ATTTTTTAACCAATAGGCCGAAATCGGCAAAATCCCTTATAAATCAAAAGAATAGACCGAGATAGGGT
[37 nt withheld, positions 3779-3815]
AAAGAACGTGGACTCCAACGTCAAAGG
[49 nt withheld, positions 3843-3891]
T
[91 nt withheld, positions 3893-3983]
G
[124 nt withheld, positions 3985-4108]
CAGGTGGCACTTTTCGGGGAAATGTGCGCGGAACCCCTATTTGTTTATTTTTCTAAATACATTCAAATAT
GTATCCGCTCATGAGACAATAACCCTGATAAATGCTTCAATAATATTGAAAAAGGAAGAGTCCTGAGGCG
GAAAGAACCAGCTGTGGAATGTGTGTCAGTTAGGGTGTGGAAAGTCCCCAGGCTCCCCAGCAGGCAGAAG
TATGCAAAGCATGCATCTCAATTAGTCAGCAACCAGGTGTGGAAAGTCCCCAGGCTCCCCAGCAGGCAGA
AGTATGCAAAGCATGCATCTCAATTAGTCAGCAACCATAGTCCCGCCCCTAACTCCGCCCATCCCGCCCC
TAACTCCGCCCAGTTCCGCCCATTCTCCGCCCCATGGCTGACTAATTTTTTTTATTTATGCAGAGGCCGA
GGCCGCCTCGGCCTCTGAGCTATTCCAGAAGTAGTGAGGAGGCTTTTTTGGAGGCCTAGGCTTTTGCAAA
GATCGATCAAGAGACAGGATGAGGATCGTTTCGCATGATTGAACAAGATGGATTGCACGCAGGTTCTCCG
GCCGCTTGGGTGGAGAGGCTATTCGGCTATGACTGGGCACAACAGACAATCGGCTGCTCTGATGCCGCCG
TGTTCCGGCTGTCAGCGCAGGGGCGCCCGGTTCTTTTTGTCAAGACCGACCTGTCCGGTGCCCTGAATGA
ACTGCAAGACGAGGCAGCGCGGCTATCGTGGCTGGCCACGACGGGCGTTCCTTGCGCAGCTGTGCTCGAC
GTTGTCACTGAAGCGGGAAGGGACTGGCTGCTATTGGGCGAAGTGCCGGGGCAGGATCTCCTGTCATCTC
ACCTTGCTCCTGCCGAGAAAGTATCCATCATGGCTGATGCAATGCGGCGGCTGCATACGCTTGATCCGGC
TACCTGCCCATTCGACCACCAAGCGAAACATCGCATCGAGCGAGCACGTACTCGGATGGAAGCCGGTCTT
GTCGATCAGGATGATCTGGACGAAGAGCATCAGGGGCTCGCGCCAGCCGAACTGTTCGCCAGGCTCAAGG
CGAGCATGCCCGACGGCGAGGATCTCGTCGTGACCCATGGCGATGCCTGCTTGCCGAATATCATGGTGGA
AAATGGCCGCTTTTCTGGATTCATCGACTGTGGCCGGCTGGGTGTGGCGGACCGCTATCAGGACATAGCG
TTGGCTACCCGTGATATTGCTGAAGAGCTTGGCGGCGAATGGGCTGACCGCTTCCTCGTGCTTTACGGTA
TCGCCGCTCCCGATTCGCAGCGCATCGCCTTCTATCGCCTTCTTGACGAGTTCTTCTGAGCGGGACTCTG
GGGTTCGAAATGACCGACCAAGCGACGCCCAACCTGCCATCACGAGATTTCGATTCCACCGCCGCCTTCT
ATGAAAGGTTGGGCTTCGGAATCGTTTTCCGGGACGCCGGCTGGATGATCCTCCAGCGCGGGGATCTCAT
GCTGGAGTTCTTCGCCCACCCTAGGGGGAGGCTAACTGAAACACGGAAGGAGACAATACCGGAAGGAACC
CGCGCTATGACGGCAATAAAAAGACAGAATAAAACGCACGGTGTTGGGTCGTTTGTTCATAAACGCGGGG
TTCGGTCCCAGGGCTGGCACTCTGTCGATACCCCACCGAGACCCCATTGGGGCCAATACGCCCGCGTTTC
TTCCTTTTCCCCACCCCACCCCCCAAGTTCGGGTGAAGGCCCAGGGCTCGCAGCCAACGTCGGGGCGGCA
GGCCCTGCCATAGCCTCAGGTTACTCATATATACTTTAGATTGATTTAAAACTTCATTTTTAATTTAAAA
GGATCTAGGTGAAGATCCTTTTTGATAATCTCATGACCAAAATCCCTTAACGTGAGTTTTCGTTCCACTG
AGCGTCAGACCCCGTAGAAAAGATCAAAGGATCTTCTTGAGATCCTTTTTTTCTGCGCGTAATCTGCTGC
TTGCAAACAAAAAAACCACCGCTACCAGCGGTGGTTTGTTTGCCGGATCAAGAGCTACCAACTCTTTTTC
CGAAGGTAACTGGCTTCAGCAGAGCGCAGATACCAAATACTGTTCTTCTAGTGTAGCCGTAGTTAGGCCA
CCACTTCAAGAACTCTGTAGCACCGCCTACATACCTCGCTCTGCTAATCCTGTTACCAGTGGCTGCTGCC
AGTGGCGATAAGTCGTGTCTTACCGGGTTGGACTCAAGACGATAGTTACCGGATAAGGCGCAGCGGTCGG
GCTGAACGGGGGGTTCGTGCACACAGCCCAGCTTGGAGCGAACGACCTACACCGAACTGAGATACCTACA
GCGTGAGCTATGAGAAAGCGCCACGCTTCCCGAAGGGAGAAAGGCGGACAGGTATCCGGTAAGCGGCAGG
GTCGGAACAGGAGAGCGCACGAGGGAGCTTCCAGGGGGAAACGCCTGGTATCTTTATAGTCCTGTCGGGT
TTCGCCACCTCTGACTTGAGCGTCGATTTTTGTGATGCTCGTCAGGGGGGCGGAGCCTATGGAAAAACGC
CAGCAACGCGGCCTTTTTACGGTTCCTGGCCTTTTGCTGGCCTTTTGCTCACATGTTCTTTCCTGCGTTA
TCCCCTGATTCTGTGGATAACCGTATTACCGCCATGCATTAGTTATTAATAGTAATCAATTACGGGGTCA
TTAGTTCATAGCCCATATATGGAGTTCCG
Features (pLannotate 1.2.2; 17 found; start..end, strand, type, name):
      1..304     +  enhancer       CMV enhancer: human cytomegalovirus immediate early enhancer
    305..508     +  promoter       CMV promoter: human cytomegalovirus (CMV) immediate early promoter
    531..567     +  misc_feature   MCS (fragment): multiple cloning site
    574..2640    +  CDS            GRK2: ARBK1_BOVIN - Also known as ADRBK1. Experimental evidence at protein level: Swiss-Prot protein existence level 1. Specifically phosphorylates the agonist-occupied form of the beta-adrenergic and closely related receptors, probably inducing a desensitization of them (By similarity). Key regulator of LPAR1 signaling (By similarity). Competes with RALA for binding to LPAR1 thus affecting the signaling properties of the receptor (By similarity). Desensitizes LPAR1 and LPAR2 in a phosphorylation-independent manner (By similarity). Positively regulates ciliary smoothened (SMO)- dependent Hedgehog (H
   2643..2675    +  misc_feature   MCS (fragment): multiple cloning site
   2683..3399    +  CDS            SYFP2: SYFP2 is a basic (constitutively fluorescent) yellow fluorescent protein published in 2006, derived from Aequorea victoria. It is reported to be a very rapidly-maturing monomer with moderate acid sensitivity.
   3419..3502    +  CDS            large T antigen (fragment): large T antigen from SV40 (simian virus 40)
   3525..3646    +  polyA_signal   SV40 poly(A) signal: SV40 polyadenylation signal
   3680..4108    -  rep_origin     f1 ori (sequence partly withheld): f1 bacteriophage origin of replication; arrow indicates direction of (+) strand synthesis
   4135..4239    +  promoter       AmpR promoter: bla
   4241..4598    +  promoter       SV40 promoter: SV40 enhancer and early promoter
   4633..5427    +  CDS            NeoR/KanR: aminoglycoside phosphotransferase from Tn5; aph(3')-II (or nptII); confers resistance to neomycin, kanamycin, and G418 (Geneticin®)
   5448..5600    +  CDS            ble (fragment): BLE_KLEPN - Experimental evidence at protein level: Swiss-Prot protein existence level 1. Binding protein with a strong affinity to the bleomycin family of antibiotics. Binds to CL990; an antimitotic-antibiotic compound. From Klebsiella pneumoniae.
   5659..5706    +  polyA_signal   HSV TK poly(A) signal: herpes simplex virus thymidine kinase polyadenylation signal (Cole and Stacy, 1985)
   5797..5813    -  polyA_signal   bGH poly(A) signal (fragment): bovine growth hormone polyadenylation signal
   6035..6623    +  rep_origin     ori: high-copy-number ColE1/pMB1/pBR322/pUC origin of replication
   6738..6797    +  enhancer       CMV enhancer (fragment): human cytomegalovirus immediate early enhancer
