[The description below was written by a language model from this plasmid's Addgene catalogue record and pLannotate feature annotations shown in this document.]
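Description:
BtGRK2-sYFP2 is a mammalian expression plasmid built on the pEGFP-N1 backbone, in which the original EGFP reporter has been replaced by the yellow fluorescent protein SYFP2 and bovine GRK2 (G protein-coupled receptor kinase 2, also known as ADRBK1) has been cloned upstream of it. The roughly 6.8 kb construct is maintained in E. coli through a high-copy ColE1/pUC-type origin and selected with kanamycin. The single NeoR/KanR gene (Tn5 aminoglycoside phosphotransferase) sits behind tandem bacterial (bla-type) and SV40 early promoters and is terminated by an HSV TK polyadenylation signal, so the same marker can also provide G418 selection in mammalian cells. An f1 origin is present as a standard backbone element. Short annotated fragments of ble, the bGH poly(A) signal and SV40 large T antigen appear to be backbone remnants or partial annotation matches rather than functional parts.

The expression cassette is driven by the human CMV immediate early enhancer and promoter. The GRK2 coding sequence lies between two residual pieces of the multiple cloning site, and the short downstream piece separates it from SYFP2. This arrangement matches the N1-style design, in which the protein of interest carries the fluorescent protein at its C-terminus, although the record does not explicitly confirm the reading frame or the restriction sites used. An SV40 polyadenylation signal ends the transcript. SYFP2 is a rapidly maturing, monomeric Aequorea-derived yellow fluorescent protein. The stated purpose is visualization of GRK2, and the plasmid was deposited alongside a study of G-protein-dependent signaling by receptor mutants, where imaging of the tagged kinase in transfected live cells would be a natural use.
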