Addgene plasmid #137778: BtGRK2-sYFP2
Purpose: Visualization of GRK2
Depositing lab: Dorus Gadella. Depositing organization: University of Amsterdam. Publication: Not So Dry After All: DRY Mutants of the AT1A Receptor and H1 Receptor Can Induce G-Protein-Dependent Signaling. Pietraszewska-Bogiel A, Joosen L, Chertkova AO, Goedhart J. ACS Omega. 2020 Feb 3;5(6):2648-2659. doi: 10.1021/acsomega.9b03146. eCollection 2020 Feb 18. PubMed 32095688.
Backbone
  Vector backbone: pEGFP-N1
  Vector type: Mammalian Expression
Growth in bacteria
  Bacterial resistance: Kanamycin, 50 μg/mL
  Growth temperature: 37°C
  Growth strain: DH5alpha
  Copy number: High Copy
Gene/Insert
  Gene/Insert name: Bovine GRK2
  Species: B. taurus (bovine)
  Entrez Gene: GRK2 (a.k.a. ADRBK1)
  Promoter: CMV
  Cloning method: Restriction Enzyme; 5′ cloning site Unknown (unknown if destroyed)
Terms and licenses: Academic/Nonprofit Terms; Industry Terms: Not Available to Industry
How to cite: BtGRK2-sYFP2 was a gift from Dorus Gadella (Addgene plasmid # 137778 ; http://n2t.net/addgene:137778 ; RRID:Addgene_137778)
